>Addgene plasmid #247762 | CD8a-AA354-361-GFP | addgene full sequence | sequence record 494681 | Addgene NGS Result
TAGTTATTAATAGTAATCAATTACGGGGTCATTAGTTCATAGCCCATATATGGAGTTCCGCGTTACATAA
CTTACGGTAAATGGCCCGCCTGGCTGACCGCCCAACGACCCCCGCCCATTGACGTCAATAATGACGTATG
TTCCCATAGTAACGCCAATAGGGACTTTCCATTGACGTCAATGGGTGGAGTATTTACGGTAAACTGCCCA
CTTGGCAGTACATCAAGTGTATCATATGCCAAGTACGCCCCCTATTGACGTCAATGACGGTAAATGGCCC
GCCTGGCATTATGCCCAGTACATGACCTTATGGGACTTTCCTACTTGGCAGTACATCTACGTATTAGTCA
TCGCTATTACCATGGTGATGCGGTTTTGGCAGTACATCAATGGGCGTGGATAGCGGTTTGACTCACGGGG
ATTTCCAAGTCTCCACCCCATTGACGTCAATGGGAGTTTGTTTTGGCACCAAAATCAACGGGACTTTCCA
AAATGTCGTAACAACTCCGCCCCATTGACGCAAATGGGCGGTAGGCGTGTACGGTGGGAGGTCTATATAA
GCAGAGCTGGTTTAGTGAACCGTCAGATCCGCTAGCGCTACCGGACTCAGATCTCGAGATGGCCTTACCA
GTGACCGCCTTGCTCCTGCCGCTGGCCTTGCTGCTCCACGCCGCCAGGCCG
[360 nt withheld, positions 682-1041]
GCGCCGCGACCACCAACACCGGCGCCCACCATCGCGTCGCAGCCCCTGTCCCTGCGCCCAGAGGCGTGCC
GGCCAGCGGCGGGGGGCGCAGTGCACACGAGGGGGCTGGACTTCGCCTGTGATATCTACATCTGGGCGCC
CTTGGCCGGGACTTGTGGGGTCCTTCTCCTGTCACTGGTTATCACCGAATTCAAAAGGAACCACCGGGTA
GAACCACAGGATCCACCGGTCGCCACCATGGTGAGCAAGGGCGAGGAGCTGTTCACCGGGGTGGTGCCCA
TCCTGGTCGAGCTGGACGGCGACGTAAACGGCCACAAGTTCAGCGTGTCCGGCGAGGGCGAGGGCGATGC
CACCTACGGCAAGCTGACCCTGAAGTTCATCTGCACCACCGGCAAGCTGCCCGTGCCCTGGCCCACCCTC
GTGACCACCCTGACCTACGGCGTGCAGTGCTTCAGCCGCTACCCCGACCACATGAAGCAGCACGACTTCT
TCAAGTCCGCCATGCCCGAAGGCTACGTCCAGGAGCGCACCATCTTCTTCAAGGACGACGGCAACTACAA
GACCCGCGCCGAGGTGAAGTTCGAGGGCGACACCCTGGTGAACCGCATCGAGCTGAAGGGCATCGACTTC
AAGGAGGACGGCAACATCCTGGGGCACAAGCTGGAGTACAACTACAACAGCCACAACGTCTATATCATGG
CCGACAAGCAGAAGAACGGCATCAAGGTGAACTTCAAGATCCGCCACAACATCGAGGACGGCAGCGTGCA
GCTCGCCGACCACTACCAGCAGAACACCCCCATCGGCGACGGCCCCGTGCTGCTGCCCGACAACCACTAC
CTGAGCACCCAGTCCGCCCTGAGCAAAGACCCCAACGAGAAGCGCGATCACATGGTCCTGCTGGAGTTCG
TGACCGCCGCCGGGATCACTCTCGGCATGGACGAGCTGTACAAGTAAAGCGGCCGCGACTCTAGATCATA
ATCAGCCATACCACATTTGTAGAGGTTTTACTTGCTTTAAAAAACCTCCCACACCTCCCCCTGAACCTGA
AACATAAAATGAATGCAATTGTTGTTGTTAACTTGTTTATTGCAGCTTATAATGGTTACAAATAAAGCAA
TAGCATCACAAATTTCACAAATAAAGCATTTTTTTCACTGCATTCTAGTTGTGGTTTGTCCAAACTCATC
AATGTATCTTAAGGCGTAAATTGTAAGCGTTAATATTTTGTTAAAATTCGCGTTAAATTTTTGTTAAATC
AGCTCATTTTTTAACCAATAGGCCGAAATCGGCAAAATCCCTTATAAATCAAAAGAATAGACCGAGATAG
GGT
[37 nt withheld, positions 2375-2411]
AAAGAACGTGGACTCCAACGTCAAAGG
[49 nt withheld, positions 2439-2487]
T
[91 nt withheld, positions 2489-2579]
G
[124 nt withheld, positions 2581-2704]
CAGGTGGCACTTTTCGGGGAAATGTGCGCGGAACCCCTATTTGTTTATTTTTCTAAATACATTCAAATAT
GTATCCGCTCATGAGACAATAACCCTGATAAATGCTTCAATAATATTGAAAAAGGAAGAGTCCTGAGGCG
GAAAGAACCAGCTGTGGAATGTGTGTCAGTTAGGGTGTGGAAAGTCCCCAGGCTCCCCAGCAGGCAGAAG
TATGCAAAGCATGCATCTCAATTAGTCAGCAACCAGGTGTGGAAAGTCCCCAGGCTCCCCAGCAGGCAGA
AGTATGCAAAGCATGCATCTCAATTAGTCAGCAACCATAGTCCCGCCCCTAACTCCGCCCATCCCGCCCC
TAACTCCGCCCAGTTCCGCCCATTCTCCGCCCCATGGCTGACTAATTTTTTTTATTTATGCAGAGGCCGA
GGCCGCCTCGGCCTCTGAGCTATTCCAGAAGTAGTGAGGAGGCTTTTTTGGAGGCCTAGGCTTTTGCAAA
GATCGATCAAGAGACAGGATGAGGATCGTTTCGCATGATTGAACAAGATGGATTGCACGCAGGTTCTCCG
GCCGCTTGGGTGGAGAGGCTATTCGGCTATGACTGGGCACAACAGACAATCGGCTGCTCTGATGCCGCCG
TGTTCCGGCTGTCAGCGCAGGGGCGCCCGGTTCTTTTTGTCAAGACCGACCTGTCCGGTGCCCTGAATGA
ACTGCAAGACGAGGCAGCGCGGCTATCGTGGCTGGCCACGACGGGCGTTCCTTGCGCAGCTGTGCTCGAC
GTTGTCACTGAAGCGGGAAGGGACTGGCTGCTATTGGGCGAAGTGCCGGGGCAGGATCTCCTGTCATCTC
ACCTTGCTCCTGCCGAGAAAGTATCCATCATGGCTGATGCAATGCGGCGGCTGCATACGCTTGATCCGGC
TACCTGCCCATTCGACCACCAAGCGAAACATCGCATCGAGCGAGCACGTACTCGGATGGAAGCCGGTCTT
GTCGATCAGGATGATCTGGACGAAGAGCATCAGGGGCTCGCGCCAGCCGAACTGTTCGCCAGGCTCAAGG
CGAGCATGCCCGACGGCGAGGATCTCGTCGTGACCCATGGCGATGCCTGCTTGCCGAATATCATGGTGGA
AAATGGCCGCTTTTCTGGATTCATCGACTGTGGCCGGCTGGGTGTGGCGGACCGCTATCAGGACATAGCG
TTGGCTACCCGTGATATTGCTGAAGAGCTTGGCGGCGAATGGGCTGACCGCTTCCTCGTGCTTTACGGTA
TCGCCGCTCCCGATTCGCAGCGCATCGCCTTCTATCGCCTTCTTGACGAGTTCTTCTGAGCGGGACTCTG
GGGTTCGAAATGACCGACCAAGCGACGCCCAACCTGCCATCACGAGATTTCGATTCCACCGCCGCCTTCT
ATGAAAGGTTGGGCTTCGGAATCGTTTTCCGGGACGCCGGCTGGATGATCCTCCAGCGCGGGGATCTCAT
GCTGGAGTTCTTCGCCCACCCTAGGGGGAGGCTAACTGAAACACGGAAGGAGACAATACCGGAAGGAACC
CGCGCTATGACGGCAATAAAAAGACAGAATAAAACGCACGGTGTTGGGTCGTTTGTTCATAAACGCGGGG
TTCGGTCCCAGGGCTGGCACTCTGTCGATACCCCACCGAGACCCCATTGGGGCCAATACGCCCGCGTTTC
TTCCTTTTCCCCACCCCACCCCCCAAGTTCGGGTGAAGGCCCAGGGCTCGCAGCCAACGTCGGGGCGGCA
GGCCCTGCCATAGCCTCAGGTTACTCATATATACTTTAGATTGATTTAAAACTTCATTTTTAATTTAAAA
GGATCTAGGTGAAGATCCTTTTTGATAATCTCATGACCAAAATCCCTTAACGTGAGTTTTCGTTCCACTG
AGCGTCAGACCCCGTAGAAAAGATCAAAGGATCTTCTTGAGATCCTTTTTTTCTGCGCGTAATCTGCTGC
TTGCAAACAAAAAAACCACCGCTACCAGCGGTGGTTTGTTTGCCGGATCAAGAGCTACCAACTCTTTTTC
CGAAGGTAACTGGCTTCAGCAGAGCGCAGATACCAAATACTGTTCTTCTAGTGTAGCCGTAGTTAGGCCA
CCACTTCAAGAACTCTGTAGCACCGCCTACATACCTCGCTCTGCTAATCCTGTTACCAGTGGCTGCTGCC
AGTGGCGATAAGTCGTGTCTTACCGGGTTGGACTCAAGACGATAGTTACCGGATAAGGCGCAGCGGTCGG
GCTGAACGGGGGGTTCGTGCACACAGCCCAGCTTGGAGCGAACGACCTACACCGAACTGAGATACCTACA
GCGTGAGCTATGAGAAAGCGCCACGCTTCCCGAAGGGAGAAAGGCGGACAGGTATCCGGTAAGCGGCAGG
GTCGGAACAGGAGAGCGCACGAGGGAGCTTCCAGGGGGAAACGCCTGGTATCTTTATAGTCCTGTCGGGT
TTCGCCACCTCTGACTTGAGCGTCGATTTTTGTGATGCTCGTCAGGGGGGCGGAGCCTATGGAAAAACGC
CAGCAACGCGGCCTTTTTACGGTTCCTGGCCTTTTGCTGGCCTTTTGCTCACATGTTCTTTCCTGCGTTA
TCCCCTGATTCTGTGGATAACCGTATTACCGCCATGCAT
Features (pLannotate 1.2.2; 15 found; start..end, strand, type, name):
     61..364     +  enhancer       CMV enhancer: human cytomegalovirus immediate early enhancer
    365..568     +  promoter       CMV promoter: human cytomegalovirus (CMV) immediate early promoter
    591..618     +  misc_feature   MCS (fragment): multiple cloning site
    619..1248    +  CDS            CD8A (fragment) (sequence partly withheld): CD8A_HUMAN - Also known as MAL. Experimental evidence at protein level: Swiss-Prot protein existence level 1. Integral membrane glycoprotein that plays an essential role in the immune response and serves multiple functions in responses against both external and internal offenses. In T-cells, functions primarily as a coreceptor for MHC class I molecule:peptide complex. The antigens presented by class I peptides are derived from cytosolic proteins while class II derived from extracellular proteins. Interacts simultaneously with the T-cell receptor (TCR) and the MHC class I proteins presented by
   1279..1998    +  CDS            EGFP: the original enhanced GFP (Yang et al., 1996) mammalian codon-optimized
   2015..2098    +  CDS            large T antigen (fragment): large T antigen from SV40 (simian virus 40)
   2121..2242    +  polyA_signal   SV40 poly(A) signal: SV40 polyadenylation signal
   2276..2704    -  rep_origin     f1 ori (sequence partly withheld): f1 bacteriophage origin of replication; arrow indicates direction of (+) strand synthesis
   2731..2835    +  promoter       AmpR promoter: bla
   2837..3194    +  promoter       SV40 promoter: SV40 enhancer and early promoter
   3229..4023    +  CDS            NeoR/KanR: aminoglycoside phosphotransferase from Tn5; aph(3')-II (or nptII); confers resistance to neomycin, kanamycin, and G418 (Geneticin®)
   4044..4196    +  CDS            ble (fragment): BLE_KLEPN - Experimental evidence at protein level: Swiss-Prot protein existence level 1. Binding protein with a strong affinity to the bleomycin family of antibiotics. Binds to CL990; an antimitotic-antibiotic compound. From Klebsiella pneumoniae.
   4255..4302    +  polyA_signal   HSV TK poly(A) signal: herpes simplex virus thymidine kinase polyadenylation signal (Cole and Stacy, 1985)
   4393..4409    -  polyA_signal   bGH poly(A) signal (fragment): bovine growth hormone polyadenylation signal
   4631..5219    +  rep_origin     ori: high-copy-number ColE1/pMB1/pBR322/pUC origin of replication
