[The description below was written by a language model from this plasmid's Addgene catalogue record and pLannotate feature annotations shown in this document.]
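Description:
CD8a-AA354-361-GFP is a mammalian expression plasmid of about 5.3 kb, built on a CD8a-(Δcyto)-GFP backbone whose layout matches an EGFP-N-type vector. It replicates in E. coli from a high-copy ColE1/pUC origin and also carries an f1 phage origin. A single NeoR/KanR (Tn5 aminoglycoside phosphotransferase) gene serves both hosts: the bacterial bla promoter drives it for kanamycin selection in bacteria, and the SV40 enhancer/early promoter drives it for G418 selection in mammalian cells, with an HSV TK polyadenylation signal downstream. The short ble, SV40 large T antigen and bGH poly(A) fragments called by the annotation software appear to be backbone remnants rather than functional parts.

The expression cassette uses the human CMV immediate-early enhancer and promoter to drive a chimeric open reading frame, terminated by the SV40 poly(A) signal. The chimera begins with a fragment of human CD8A, which the backbone name indicates lacks the cytoplasmic tail. A 24 bp insert encoding amino acids 354-361 of human ARL13B follows, cloned between EcoRI and BamHI, and EGFP sits at the C terminus. The feature table does not annotate the ARL13B segment separately, but a short gap between the CD8A and EGFP coding features is consistent with its position.

In this design, the membrane-anchored CD8a acts as a neutral reporter carrying a candidate sorting peptide on its cytosolic side, and GFP fluorescence reveals where the chimera localises. According to the associated publication, the work concerns the RVEP-motif-containing ciliary targeting sequence of the small GTPase Arl13b and its interactions with Rab8 and TNPO1. The construct is therefore suited to testing whether this eight-residue segment contributes to ciliary targeting, although the record itself gives the purpose only as expression of the fusion.
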