Addgene plasmid #247762: CD8a-AA354-361-GFP
Purpose: Expresses CD8a fused with a segment of the Arl13b protein (amino acids 354-361) and GFP-tagged
Depositing lab: Lei Lu. Depositing organization: Nanyang Technological University (NTU). Publication: Rab8 and TNPO1 are ciliary transport adaptors for GTPase Arl13b by interacting with its RVEP motif containing ciliary targeting sequence. Mahajan D, Madugula V, Lu L. J Biol Chem. 2023 May;299(5):104604. doi: 10.1016/j.jbc.2023.104604. Epub 2023 Mar 11. PubMed 36907439.
Backbone
  Vector backbone: CD8a-(Δcyto)-GFP
  Backbone manufacturer: Madugula et al J Cell Sci. 2016
  Backbone size w/o insert (bp): 5000
  Total vector size (bp): 5336
  Vector type: Mammalian Expression
  Selectable markers: Neomycin (select with G418)
Growth in bacteria
  Bacterial resistance: Kanamycin, 50 μg/mL
  Growth temperature: 37°C
  Growth strain: DH5alpha
  Copy number: Unknown
Gene/Insert
  Gene/Insert name: Arl13B
  Species: H. sapiens (human)
  Insert size (bp): 24
  Mutation: Amino acids 354-361 are inserted
  Entrez Gene: ARL13B (a.k.a. ARL2L1, JBTS8)
  Promoter: CMV promoter
  Tag / fusion protein: EGFP (C terminal on backbone)
  Cloning method: Restriction Enzyme; 5′ cloning site EcoRI (unknown if destroyed); 3′ cloning site BamHI (unknown if destroyed)
  Sequencing primers: 5′ CMV Forward; 3′ EGFP-N
Terms and licenses: Academic/Nonprofit Terms; Industry Terms: Not Available to Industry
How to cite: CD8a-AA354-361-GFP was a gift from Lei Lu (Addgene plasmid # 247762 ; http://n2t.net/addgene:247762 ; RRID:Addgene_247762)
